Addgene plasmid #54218: mEmerald-Paxillin-KM-N-18
Purpose: Localization: Focal Adhesions, Excitation: 487, Emission: 509
Depositing lab: Michael Davidson. Depositing organization: Florida State University, Tallahassee.
Backbone
  Vector backbone: mEmerald-N1
  Backbone size w/o insert (bp): 4750
  Vector type: Mammalian Expression
  Selectable markers: Neomycin (select with G418)
Growth in bacteria
  Bacterial resistance: Kanamycin, 50 μg/mL
  Growth temperature: 37°C
  Growth strain: DH5alpha
  Copy number: High Copy
Gene/Insert
  Gene/Insert name: Paxillin-KM (alt name: NM_204984.1)
  Species: G. gallus (chicken)
  Mutation: Mutation to remove Kozak sequence
  Promoter: CMV
  Tag / fusion protein: mEmerald (C terminal on backbone)
  Cloning method: Unknown
  Sequencing primers: 5′ CMV-F; 3′ SV40pA-R
Terms and licenses: Academic/Nonprofit Terms; Industry Terms
Depositor comments: KM = Mutation to remove Kozak sequence. Excitation = 487; Emission = 509. Localization data: Paxillin - Focal Adhesions
How to cite: mEmerald-Paxillin-KM-N-18 was a gift from Michael Davidson (Addgene plasmid # 54218 ; http://n2t.net/addgene:54218 ; RRID:Addgene_54218)
