[The description below was written by a language model from this plasmid's Addgene catalogue record.]
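Description:
mEmerald-Paxillin-KM-N-18 is a mammalian expression plasmid built on the mEmerald-N1 backbone (about 4.75 kb without the insert), an N1-type fusion vector in which a gene of interest is placed upstream of the fluorescent protein. It is propagated in E. coli as a high-copy plasmid under kanamycin selection, and it carries a neomycin resistance marker so that transfected mammalian cells can be selected with G418. No feature table accompanies the record, so details such as the replication origins and the promoter arrangement of the resistance cassette are not stated.

The insert is chicken (Gallus gallus) paxillin, expressed from the CMV promoter, with mEmerald fused to its C terminus; the 3′ sequencing primer indicates an SV40 polyadenylation signal downstream. mEmerald is a bright green GFP derivative, recorded here with excitation at 487 nm and emission at 509 nm. The "KM" designation denotes a mutation that removes a Kozak sequence; the record does not specify where this sequence lies or why it was removed. The "N-18" suffix probably refers to the N1-type orientation and a linker length between paxillin and the fluorescent protein, but this is not explained in the record, and the cloning method is listed as unknown.

Paxillin is a scaffolding adaptor protein of focal adhesions, and the recorded localization of the fusion is to these structures. The construct is therefore a fluorescent marker for visualizing focal adhesions in transfected cells, for example in live-cell imaging of adhesion assembly, turnover and cell migration.
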