>Addgene plasmid #54218 | mEmerald-Paxillin-KM-N-18 | depositor partial sequence | sequence record 84363 | insert sequence
CGTCAGATCCGCTAGCGCCACCATGATGGACGACCTCGATGCCTTACTGGCAGACCTGGAATCCACCACC
TCGCATATCTCTAAGCGACCGGTGTTTCTAACAGAGGAAACGCCTTACTCCTACCCAACTGGAAACCATA
CGTACCAGGAGATTGCTGTGCCACCGCCGGTGCCCCCGCCGCCTTCCAGTGAGGCCCTAAATGGCACTGT
GATTGACCCCTTAGACCAGTGGCAACCCAGCGTGTCCAGATACGGCCACCAGCAACCTCAGTCCCAGTCT
CCGATATACAGCTCTAGTGCCAAAAGCTCCAGTGCCTCTGTTCCTAGAGACGGGCTCAGCTCCCCTTCTC
CCCGTGCCAGTGAGGAGGAACACGTGTACAGCTTCCCAAACAAGCAGAAGTCTGCAGAACCATCTCCCTC
ACTGACCAGCACCTCCCTGGGCAGCAACCTCTCGGAACTGGACAGGCTTCTCCTGGAACTGAATGCTGTT
CAACATAATCCCCCCAGTGGCTTCTCAGCAGATGAAGTCAGCAGAAGCCCATCACTGCCCAATGTGACCG
GACCTCACTATGTCATCCCAGAGAGCAGCAGCTCTGCAGGAGGGAAGGCTGCACCCCCTACAAAAGAAAA
ACCAAAGCGGAATGGTGGGCGTGGGATTGAAGATGTGCGTCCCAGTGTGGAGAGCCTGCTGGATGAGCTG
GAGAGCTCTGTGCCAAGCCCAGTCCCTGCAATCACTGTGAGCCAAGGGGAGGTGAGCAGCCCCCAGCGTG
TCAACGCCAGTCAGCAGCAGACCCGTATCTCTGCTTCTTCAGCTACACGAGAACTGGATGAGCTGATGGC
GTCCCTCTCTGACTTTAAGTTCATGGCACAGGGGAAAGCCGGCGGCAGCAGCTCCCCACCATCCACCACC
CCAAAGCCTGGCAGTCAGCTGGACACCATGCTGGGAAGTCTGCAGTCTGACCTGAACAAACTGGGGGTAG
CGACGGTCGCCAAGGGTGTGTGCGGAGCCTGCAAGAAGCCGATTGCTGGGCAGGTAGTTACAGCCATGGG
GAAGACCTGGCACCCTGAGCACTTCGTCTGCACCCACTGCCAGGAGGAGATTGGATCACGGAACTTCTTT
GAGCGGGATGGGCAGCCCTACTGTGAGAAGGACTATCACAACCTCTTCTCTCCTCGCTGCTACTACTGCA
ATGGGCCAATCCTTGATAAAGTGGTGACGGCTTTGGACAGGACGTGGCACCCTGAACACTTTTTCTGTGC
CCAGTGTGGAGTTTTCTTTGGACCTGAAGGATTTCATGAGAAGGATGGCAAAGCCTATTGCCGCAAGGAC
TACTTTGACATGTTTGCTCCCAAGTGTGGAGGCTGTGCCCGGGCTATCCTGGAAAATTACATTTCTGCCT
TAAACACCCTGTGGCACCCTGAGTGCTTTGTCTGTCGGGAATGTTTCACACCGTTCATCAACGGCAGCTT
CTTCGAGCACGACGGCCAGCCCTACTGCGAGGTGCATTACCACGAGCGCCGCGGCTCGCTGTGCTCTGGC
TGCCAGAAGCCCATCACGGGACGCTGCATCACTGCCATGGGCAAGAAATTTCACCCCGAACACTTTGTCT
GTGCCTTCTGCCTCAAGCAGCTCAACAAAGGAACCTTCAAAGAACAGAACGACAAGCCCTACTGTCAGAA
CTGCTTTCTCAAACTCTTCTGTAGCAGCGGTGGAGCAAGCGCAGCCAGTGGTAGCGCGGATCCACCGGTC
GCCACCATGGTGAGCAAGGGCGAGGAGCTGTTCACCGGGGTGGTGCCCATCCTGGTCGAGCTGGACGGCG
ACGTAAACGGCCACAAGTTCAGCGTGTCCGGCGAGGGCGAGGGCGATGCCACCTACGGCAAGCTGACCCT
GAAGTTCATCTGCACCACCGGCAAGCTGCCCGTGCCCTGGCCCACCCTCGTGACCACCTTGACCTACGGC
GTGCAGTGCTTCGCCCGCTACCCCGACCACATGAAGCAGCACGACTTCTTCAAGTCCGCCATGCCCGAAG
GCTACGTCCAGGAGCGCACCATCTTCTTCAAGGACGACGGCAACTACAAGACCCGCGCCGAGGTGAAGTT
CGAGGGCGACACCCTGGTGAACCGCATCGAGCTGAAGGGCATCGACTTCAAGGAGGACGGCAACATCCTG
GGGCACAAGCTGGAGTACAACTACAACAGCCACAAGGTCTATATCACCGCCGACAAGCAGAAGAACGGCA
TCAAGGTGAACTTCAAGACCCGCCACAACATCGAGGACGGCAGCGTGCAGCTCGCCGACCACTACCAGCA
GAACACCCCCATCGGCGACGGCCCCGTGCTGCTGCCCGACAACCACTACCTGAGCACCCAGTCCAAGCTG
AGCAAAGACCCCAACGAGAAGCGCGATCACATGGTCCTGCTGGAGTTCGTGACCGCCGCCGGGATCACTC
TCGGCATGGACGAGCTGTACAAGTAAGCGGCCGCGACTCTAGATCATAATCAGCC
