>Addgene plasmid #54218 | mEmerald-Paxillin-KM-N-18 | addgene partial sequence | sequence record 92681 | EGFP-N 5'-CGTCGCCGTCCAGCTCGACCAG-3'
CCTTGCTCACCATGGTGGCGACCGGTGGATCCGCGCTACCACTGGCTGCGCTTGCTCCACCGCTGCTACA
GAAGAGTTTGAGAAAGCAGTTCTGACAGTAGGGCTTGTCGTTCTGTTCTTTGAAGGTTCCTTTGTTGAGC
TGCTTGAGGCAGAAGGCACAGACAAAGTGTTCGGGGTGAAATTTCTTGCCCATGGCAGTGATGCAGCGTC
CCGTGATGGGCTTCTGGCAGCCAGAGCACAGCGAGCCGCGGCGCTCGTGGTAATGCACCTCGCAGTAGGG
CTGCCCGTCGTGCTCGAAGAAGCTGCCGTTGATGAACGGTGTGAAACATTCCCGACAGACAAAGCACTCA
GGGTGCCACAGGGTGTTTAAGGCAGAAATGTAATTTTCCAGGATAGCCCGGGCACAGCCTCCACACTTGG
GAGCAAACATGTCAAAGTAGTCCTTGCGGCAATAGGCTTTGCCATCCTTCTCATGAAATCCTTCAGGTCC
AAAGAAAACTCCACACTGGGCACAGAAAAAGTGTTCAGGGTGCCACGTCCTGTCCAAAGCCGTCACCACT
TTATCAAGGATTGGCCCATTGCAGTAGTAGCAGCGAGGAGAGAAGAGGTTGTGATAGTCCTTCTCACAGT
AGGGCTGCCCATCCCGCTCAAAGAAGTTCCGTGATCCAATCTCCTCCTGGCAGTGGGTGCAGACGAAGTG
CTCAGGGTGCCAGGTCTTCCCCATGGCTGTAACTACCTGCCCAGCAATCGGCTTCTTGCAGGCTCCGCAC
ACACCCTTGGCGACCGTCGCTACCCCCAGTTTGTTCAGGTCAGACTGCAGACTTCCCAGCATGGTGTCCA
GCTGACTGCCAGGCTTTGGGGTGGTGGATGGTGG
